>Addgene plasmid #82363 | TU#1449_unc-73e_cDNA | depositor partial sequence | sequence record 155945 | unc-73e cDNA
ATGCGACGGTCTCAAACTGTGGAGGGCAGTACGGACTCGGAAGGTGGCGGCGGTACAACACCCACTAAAT
CCTCGAAAAAGGAACGATGGTCGTTTGCGATCAAACGACGGTGGTTTTCCTCGTCCACCAGTCGACACAG
TCATGATCATGACGTGGCGATTGTGCAGCCGACGAAGACGACGCTTGGTGGAACGGATAATAATAATGCC
GAATCTGGAAGTGTACCTGACCGCCCAGACGACTCGAATGCCTCGGGATCGACGGTGTCGAAGCGAAAAT
CGTTGCGACGAATCTTCGCCAACTCCAGCAAGGAGCGGGCCGCAGCAGCAAACTCGTCGTCGTCAAACAA
CAACAGCCCGGCAACGAGGCAGTCGACGTCTACATCATCTCCAGTCACTGCCAACGGACATACTACTGAA
TCGTCAACTTCTGCACCAATTGGAGTACTTTCATCTGGAGAACCAACATCATCGAACTCGATTCCATCTT
CATCGACACCAACACATACCGTCCCGTCTTCAGTCCCCGCAACAGTCATTCCGATCGTTGTTGCAGAAGA
CGAGAAGGCCGAGGATTGCCTACCCCCACCGATGGAAAATATCACCATCAACAATAGCATCGACGAGAAG
GACATGAACGAGGATTCGGTAGCAGCATCAGACGCCGTTGAGCCGGAAGTCGCTTTACCTGCAAAGGTGG
AGAAGACGCCGGAAGAGACGGCTCGATTCAAGAGATCATATGTGCTGATGGAGCTCGTCGAGACTGAGCA
GGATTATGTGAAAGACTTGACGTCGGTTGTCGAAGGCTATATTGGGAATTTGAACAAGATGGATCTTCCA
GCTGATCTCGTCGGAAAGGACAAAATCATTTTCGCGAATATAGTCAATATTCTTGAGTTCCACAAAACAA
ACTTCCTGAAAGAGATTGAAAAGTGTTCCGAGAATTACGAAGCCGCCGGAGCCGCGTTTGTCAAGTACGA
GAGACGGTTACACACTCTGTACGTGACGTACTGTCAAAACAAGCCAAAATCCGACTATCTTTTGGCGCAA
GATGATTTTGAGGCATTCTTCGCAGACACAAAAGCAAAATTAGGACACAAGGTAGCGCTGTGCGACTTGC
TTATCAAGCCGGTGCAGCGAATCATGAAATATCAATTGTTGCTCAAGGATATTCTCAAGTTCACCGAACG
AGCAAAGGATAAGACCGATACGCTTAAGAAAGCGTTACAGGTGATGCATGTTGTTCCAAAAGCCTGTGAT
GACATGATGCAAGTCGGTCGTCTGCAAAACTTTGACAAAAGTCTCTCAGCTCAAGGCAAACTTATTCATC
AGGGAACACTGCAGATCAGTGAATCGATAGCCGGAAACGTACAAAAACCGAAAGATCGACGAATTTTCTT
GTTTGAGCAGTCGGCGATCATCGCAGATCACATTCCGCCGAAGAAGGAGTTCGGAAATCCCACGTACATT
TTTAAGAGTCAATTTATGGTAAACAAAATGGTGTTCGAGCCAAATGTGCCGGATGATCCGCTTCGATTCG
TCATCAAGAGCTCCGATCCAACACAGCCGACAAGCTTCATTGCGAATGCACAATCACAAGAGGAGAAGGA
CGAATGGAATCGCAAAATGAGCGAGCTACTCGATCAACAAAAACGATTGCTCGCAGCTCTTGTGGATCCG
AGACGATACAACGATATGTCCAGCGGAATGGGAGATCTGAGTTTAGGTGCCCCTGGAGGTGACAGGAGAG
GCGCTCCATCATCAGCAAACAGATCAGCAGCATCATCATCGAAAAAGCCAGCAGAATCTCCGAAAAAAGA
GGGAAAATCAAAATCGTCGCTGTTCTCGTTTGGAAAGAAACCGGCGAAATCGCCGACCTCTCCGCCACCG
GTTGGAAAATGA
