>Addgene plasmid #82363 | TU#1449_unc-73e_cDNA | addgene partial sequence | sequence record 158091 | M13-F20 5'-TGTAAAACGACGGCCAGT-3'
ATTTTATTTTGACTGATAGTGACCTGTTCGTTGCAACAAATTGATGAGCAATGCTTTTTTATAATGCCAA
CTTTGTACAAAAAAGCAGGCTTAATGCGACGGTCTCAAACTGTGGAGGGCAGTACGGACTCGGAAGGTGG
CGGCGGTACAACACCCACTAAATCCTCGAAAAAGGAACGATGGTCGTTTGCGATCAAACGACGGTGGTTT
TCCTCGTCCACCAGTCGACACAGTCATGATCATGACGTGGCGATTGTGCAGCCGACGAAGACGACGCTTG
GTGGAACGGATAATAATAATGCCGAATCTGGAAGTGTACCTGACCGCCCAGACGACTCGAATGCCTCGGG
ATCGACGGTGTCGAAGCGAAAATCGTTGCGACGAATCTTCGCCAACTCCAGCAAGGAGCGGGCCGCAGCA
GCAAACTCGTCGTCGTCAAACAACAACAGCCCGGCAACGAGGCAGTCGACGTCTACATCATCTCCAGTCA
CTGCCAACGGACATACTACTGAATCGTCAACTTCTGCACCAATTGGAGTACTTTCATCTGGAGAACCAAC
ATCATCGAACTCGATTCCATCTTCATCGACACCAACACATACCGTCCCGTCTTCAGTCCCCGCAACAGTC
ATTCCGATCGTTGTTGCAGAAGACGAGAAGGCCGAGGATTGCCTACCCCCACCGATGGAAAATATCACCA
TCAACAATAGCATCGACGAGAAGGACATGAACGAGGATTCGGTAGCAGCATCAGACGCCGTTGAGCCGGA
AGTCGCTTTACCTGCAAAGGTGGAG
