>Addgene plasmid #82363 | TU#1449_unc-73e_cDNA | addgene partial sequence | sequence record 158153 | M13-Rev 5'-CAGGAAACAGCTATGACC-3'
TCAGCTGGATGGCAAATAATGATTTTATTTTGACTGATAGTGACCTGTTCGTTGCAACAAATTGATAAGC
AATGCTTTCTTATAATGCCAACTTTGTACAAGAAAGCTGGGTGTCATTTTCCAACCGGTGGCGGAGAGGT
CGGCGATTTCGCCGGTTTCTTTCCAAACGAGAACAGCGACGATTTTGATTTTCCCTCTTTTTTCGGAGAT
TCTGCTGGCTTTTTCGATGATGATGCTGCTGATCTGTTTGCTGATGATGGAGCGCCTCTCCTGTCACCTC
CAGGGGCACCTAAACTCAGATCTCCCATTCCGCTGGACATATCGTTGTATCGTCTCGGATCCACAAGAGC
TGCGAGCAATCGTTTTTGTTGATCGAGTAGCTCGCTCATTTTGCGATTCCATTCGTCCTTCTCCTCTTGT
GATTGTGCATTCGCAATGAAGCTTGTCGGCTGTGTTGGATCGGAGCTCTTGATGACGAATCGAAGCGGAT
CATCCGGCACATTTGGCTCGAACACCATTTTGTTTACCATAAATTGACTCTTAAAAATGTACGTGGGATT
TCCGAACTCCTTCTTCGGCGGAATGTGATCTGCGATGATCGCCGACTGCTCAAACAAGAAAATTCGTCGA
TCTTTCGGTTTTTGTACGTTTCCGGCTATCGATTCACTGATCTGCAGTGTTCCCTGATGAATAAGTTTGC
CTTGAGCTGAGAGACTTTTGTCAAAGTTTTGCAGACGACCGACTTGCATCATGTCATCACAGGCTTTTGG
AACAACATGCATCACCTGTAACGCTTTCTTAAGCGTATCGGTCTTATCCTTTGCTCGTTCGGTGAACTTG
AGAATATCCTTGAGCAACAATTGATATT
