[The description below was written by a language model from this plasmid's Addgene catalogue record.]
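Description:
TU#1449_unc-73e_cDNA is a Gateway entry clone built in the pDONR-221 backbone, carrying the cDNA for the e isoform of the Caenorhabditis elegans gene unc-73 (locus F55C7.7) as an insert of about 1.9 kb. It is propagated in standard E. coli cloning strains under kanamycin selection; the copy number is not recorded. No feature table accompanies the entry, so the origin of replication and the exact recombination sites flanking the insert are not documented. Inserts introduced into pDONR-221 by Gateway BP recombination normally end up flanked by attL sites, with M13 forward and reverse priming sites on either side, which matches the sequencing primers listed.

Although the plasmid is catalogued as a worm expression vector with the stated purpose of expressing the unc-73e cDNA, the record explicitly lists no promoter, so the plasmid cannot drive expression in worms on its own. Instead it serves as a modular coding-sequence donor: an LR recombination reaction can transfer the cDNA into a destination vector, or combine it with separate promoter and 3′ UTR entry clones in a multisite assembly, to produce a transgene under a promoter of choice. No tags or reporter fusions are recorded.

unc-73 encodes a guanine nucleotide exchange factor, and the associated study examined how GEFs and Rac GTPases control the directional specificity of neurite extension along the anterior-posterior axis. This fits use of the clone to build isoform-specific expression or rescue constructs in C. elegans neurons.
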