Addgene plasmid #82363: TU#1449_unc-73e_cDNA
Purpose: express unc-73e cDNA
Depositing lab: Martin Chalfie. Depositing organization: Columbia University. Publication: GEFs and Rac GTPases control directional specificity of neurite extension along the anterior-posterior axis. Zheng C, Diaz-Cuadros M, Chalfie M. Proc Natl Acad Sci U S A. 2016 Jun 21;113(25):6973-8. doi: 10.1073/pnas.1607179113. Epub 2016 Jun 6. PubMed 27274054.
Backbone
  Vector backbone: pDONR-221
  Vector type: Worm Expression
Growth in bacteria
  Bacterial resistance: Kanamycin, 50 μg/mL
  Growth temperature: 37°C
  Growth strain: DH5alpha
  Copy number: Unknown
Gene/Insert
  Gene/Insert name: unc-73 e isoform
  Species: C. elegans (nematode)
  Insert size (bp): 1902
  Entrez Gene: unc-73 (a.k.a. CELE_F55C7.7)
  Promoter: none
  Cloning method: Gateway Cloning
  Sequencing primers: 5′ M13F; 3′ M13R
Terms and licenses: Academic/Nonprofit Terms; Industry Terms: Not Available to Industry
How to cite: TU#1449_unc-73e_cDNA was a gift from Martin Chalfie (Addgene plasmid # 82363 ; http://n2t.net/addgene:82363 ; RRID:Addgene_82363)
